>Addgene plasmid #194302 | p3E-HsNRF2 (NFE2L2) | addgene full sequence | sequence record 380100 | Addgene NGS Result
ATATTTATATCATTTTACGTTTCTCGTTCAACTTTCTTGTACAAAGTGGTGATGGACTTGGAGCTGCCGC
CGCCGGGACTCCCGTCCCAGCAGGACATGGATTTGATTGACATACTTTGGAGGCAAGATATAGATCTTGG
AGTAAGTCGAGAAGTATTTGACTTCAGTCAGCGACGGAAAGAGTATGAGCTGGAAAAACAGAAAAAACTT
GAAAAGGAAAGACAAGAACAACTCCAAAAGGAGCAAGAGAAAGCCTTTTTCGCTCAGTTACAACTAGATG
AAGAGACAGGTGAATTTCTCCCAATTCAGCCAGCCCAGCACATCCAGTCAGAAACCAGTGGATCTGCCAA
CTACTCCCAGGTTGCCCACATTCCCAAATCAGATGCTTTGTACTTTGATGACTGCATGCAGCTTTTGGCG
CAGACATTCCCGTTTGTAGATGACAATGAGGTTTCTTCGGCTACGTTTCAGTCACTTGTTCCTGATATTC
CCGGTCACATCGAGAGCCCAGTCTTCATTGCTACTAATCAGGCTCAGTCACCTGAAACTTCTGTTGCTCA
GGTAGCCCCTGTTGATTTAGACGGTATGCAACAGGACATTGAGCAAGTTTGGGAGGAGCTATTATCCATT
CCTGAGTTACAGTGTCTTAATATTGAAAATGACAAGCTGGTTGAGACTACCATGGTTCCAAGTCCAGAAG
CCAAACTGACAGAAGTTGACAATTATCATTTTTACTCATCTATACCCTCAATGGAAAAAGAAGTAGGTAA
CTGTAGTCCACATTTTCTTAATGCTTTTGAGGATTCCTTCAGCAGCATCCTCTCCACAGAAGACCCCAAC
CAGTTGACAGTGAACTCATTAAATTCAGATGCCACAGTCAACACAGATTTTGGTGATGAATTTTATTCTG
CTTTCATAGCTGAGCCCAGTATCAGCAACAGCATGCCCTCACCTGCTACTTTAAGCCATTCACTCTCTGA
ACTTCTAAATGGGCCCATTGATGTTTCTGATCTATCACTTTGCAAAGCTTTCAACCAAAACCACCCTGAA
AGCACAGCAGAATTCAATGATTCTGACTCCGGCATTTCACTAAACACAAGTCCCAGTGTGGCATCACCAG
AACACTCAGTGGAATCTTCCAGCTATGGAGACACACTACTTGGCCTCAGTGATTCTGAAGTGGAAGAGCT
AGATAGTGCCCCTGGAAGTGTCAAACAGAATGGTCCTAAAACACCAGTACATTCTTCTGGGGATATGGTA
CAACCCTTGTCACCATCTCAGGGGCAGAGCACTCACGTGCATGATGCCCAATGTGAGAACACACCAGAGA
AAGAATTGCCTGTAAGTCCTGGTCATCGGAAAACCCCATTCACAAAAGACAAACATTCAAGCCGCTTGGA
GGCTCATCTCACAAGAGATGAACTTAGGGCAAAAGCTCTCCATATCCCATTCCCTGTAGAAAAAATCATT
AACCTCCCTGTTGTTGACTTCAACGAAATGATGTCCAAAGAGCAGTTCAATGAAGCTCAACTTGCATTAA
TTCGGGATATACGTAGGAGGGGTAAGAATAAAGTGGCTGCTCAGAATTGCAGAAAAAGAAAACTGGAAAA
TATAGTAGAACTAGAGCAAGATTTAGATCATTTGAAAGATGAAAAAGAAAAATTGCTCAAAGAAAAAGGA
GAAAATGACAAAAGCCTTCACCTACTGAAAAAACAACTCAGCACCTTATATCTCGAAGTTTTCAGCATGC
TACGTGATGAAGATGGAAAACCTTATTCTCCTAGTGAATACTCCCTGCAGCAAACAAGAGATGGCAATGT
TTTCCTTGTTCCCAAAAGTAAGAAGCCAGATGTTAAGAAAAACTAGCAACTTTATTATACAAAGTTGGCA
TTATAAAAAAGCATTGCTTATCAATTTGTTGCAACGAACAGGTCACTATCAGTCAAAATAAAATCATTAT
TTGGAGCTCCATGGTAGCGTTAACGCGGCCGCGATATCCCCTATAGTGAGTCGTATTACATGGTCATAGC
TGTTTCCTGGCAGCTCTGGCCCGTGTCTCAAAATCTCTGATGTTACATTGCACAAGATAAAAATATATCA
TCATGAACAATAAAACTGTCTGCTTACATAAACAGTAATACAAGGGGTGTTATGAGCCATATTCAACGGG
AAACGTCGAGGCCGCGATTAAATTCCAACATGGATGCTGATTTATATGGGTATAAATGGGCTCGCGATAA
TGTCGGGCAATCAGGTGCGACAATCTATCGCTTGTATGGGAAGCCCGATGCGCCAGAGTTGTTTCTGAAA
CATGGCAAAGGTAGCGTTGCCAATGATGTTACAGATGAGATGGTCAGACTAAACTGGCTGACGGAATTTA
TGCCTCTTCCGACCATCAAGCATTTTATCCGTACTCCTGATGATGCATGGTTACTCACCACTGCGATCCC
CGGAAAAACAGCATTCCAGGTATTAGAAGAATATCCTGATTCAGGTGAAAATATTGTTGATGCGCTGGCA
GTGTTCCTGCGCCGGTTGCATTCGATTCCTGTTTGTAATTGTCCTTTTAACAGCGATCGCGTATTTCGTC
TCGCTCAGGCGCAATCACGAATGAATAACGGTTTGGTTGATGCGAGTGATTTTGATGACGAGCGTAATGG
CTGGCCTGTTGAACAAGTCTGGAAAGAAATGCATAAACTTTTGCCATTCTCACCGGATTCAGTCGTCACT
CATGGTGATTTCTCACTTGATAACCTTATTTTTGACGAGGGGAAATTAATAGGTTGTATTGATGTTGGAC
GAGTCGGAATCGCAGACCGATACCAGGATCTTGCCATCCTATGGAACTGCCTCGGTGAGTTTTCTCCTTC
ATTACAGAAACGGCTTTTTCAAAAATATGGTATTGATAATCCTGATATGAATAAATTGCAGTTTCATTTG
ATGCTCGATGAGTTTTTCTAATCAGAATTGGTTAATTGGTTGTAACACTGGCAGAGCATTACGCTGACTT
GACGGGACGGCGCAAGCTCATGACCAAAATCCCTTAACGTGAGTTACGCGTCGTTCCACTGAGCGTCAGA
CCCCGTAGAAAAGATCAAAGGATCTTCTTGAGATCCTTTTTTTCTGCGCGTAATCTGCTGCTTGCAAACA
AAAAAACCACCGCTACCAGCGGTGGTTTGTTTGCCGGATCAAGAGCTACCAACTCTTTTTCCGAAGGTAA
CTGGCTTCAGCAGAGCGCAGATACCAAATACTGTTCTTCTAGTGTAGCCGTAGTTAGGCCACCACTTCAA
GAACTCTGTAGCACCGCCTACATACCTCGCTCTGCTAATCCTGTTACCAGTGGCTGCTGCCAGTGGCGAT
AAGTCGTGTCTTACCGGGTTGGACTCAAGACGATAGTTACCGGATAAGGCGCAGCGGTCGGGCTGAACGG
GGGGTTCGTGCACACAGCCCAGCTTGGAGCGAACGACCTACACCGAACTGAGATACCTACAGCGTGAGCT
ATGAGAAAGCGCCACGCTTCCCGAAGGGAGAAAGGCGGACAGGTATCCGGTAAGCGGCAGGGTCGGAACA
GGAGAGCGCACGAGGGAGCTTCCAGGGGGAAACGCCTGGTATCTTTATAGTCCTGTCGGGTTTCGCCACC
TCTGACTTGAGCGTCGATTTTTGTGATGCTCGTCAGGGGGGCGGAGCCTATGGAAAAACGCCAGCAACGC
GGCCTTTTTACGGTTCCTGGCCTTTTGCTGGCCTTTTGCTCACATGTTCTTTCCTGCGTTATCCCCTGAT
TCTGTGGATAACCGTATTACCGCCTTTGAGTGAGCTGATACCGCTCGCCGCAGCCGAACGACCGAGCGCA
GCGAGTCAGTGAGCGAGGAAGCGGAAGAGCGCCCAATACGCAAACCGCCTCTCCCCGCGCGTTGGCCGAT
TCATTAATGCAGCTGGCACGACAGGTTTCCCGACTGGAAAGCGGGCAGTGAGCGCAACGCAATTAATACG
CGTACCGCTAGCCAGGAAGAGTTTGTAGAAACGCAAAAAGGCCATCCGTCAGGATGGCCTTCTGCTTAGT
TTGATGCCTGGCAGTTTATGGCGGGCGTCCTGCCCGCCACCCTCCGGGCCGTTGCTTCACAACGTTCAAA
TCCGCTCCCGGCGGATTTGTCCTACTCAGGAGAGCGTTCACCGACAAACAACAGATAAAACGAAAGGCCC
AGTCTTCCGACTGAGCCTTTCGTTTTATTTGATGCCTGGCAGTTCCCTACTCTCGCGTTAACGCTAGCAT
GGATGTTTTCCCAGTCACGACGTTGTAAAACGACGGCCAGTCTTAAGCTCGGGCCCTGCAGCTCTAGAGC
TCGAATTCTACAGGTCACTAATACCATCTAAGTAGTTGGTTCATAGTGACTGCATATGTTGTGTTTTACA
GTATTATGTAGTCTGTTTTTTATGCAAAATCTAATTTAATATATTG
Features (pLannotate 1.2.2; 11 found; start..end, strand, type, name):
     52..1863    +  CDS            NFE2L2: NF2L2_HUMAN - Also known as NRF2 From Homo sapiens (Human).
   1867..1887    -  protein_bind   attB3: mutant version of attB; core recombination site for the Gateway® BP reaction BP Clonase™
   1878..1963    -  protein_bind   attL1 (fragment): mutant version of attL; recombination site for the Gateway® LR reaction LR Clonase™
   2000..2018    -  promoter       T7 promoter: promoter for bacteriophage T7 RNA polymerase
   2152..2961    +  CDS            KanR: aminoglycoside phosphotransferase; aph(3')-Ia; confers resistance to kanamycin in bacteria or G418 (Geneticin®) in eukaryotes
   3108..3696    +  rep_origin     ori: high-copy-number ColE1/pMB1/pBR322/pUC origin of replication
   3879..3971    +  CDS            lacI (fragment): lac repressor; lacI; The lac repressor binds to the lac operator to inhibit transcription in E. coli. This inhibition can be relieved by adding lactose or isopropyl-β-D-thiogalactopyranoside (IPTG).
   4026..4053    -  terminator     rrnB T2 terminator: transcription terminator T2 from the E. coli rrnB gene
   4185..4228    +  terminator     rrnB T1 terminator: Escherichia coli rrnB; transcription terminator T1 from the E. coli rrnB gene
   4275..4311    -  CDS            lacZα (fragment): LacZα fragment of β-galactosidase; lacZ fragment
   4382..50      -  protein_bind   attR2 (across the origin): mutant version of attR; recombination site for the Gateway® LR reaction LR Clonase™
