[The description below was written by a language model from this plasmid's Addgene catalogue record and pLannotate feature annotations shown in this document.]
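Description:
p3E-HsNRF2 (NFE2L2) is a 3′-position entry clone for the MultiSite Gateway system, built in the Invitrogen pDONR P2R-P3 backbone. It is a small (about 4.5 kb) bacterial plasmid that carries no eukaryotic promoter or polyadenylation signal of its own, so it serves as a cloning intermediate rather than an expression vector. It is propagated in E. coli from a high-copy ColE1/pUC-type origin and selected with kanamycin through the aph(3′)-Ia resistance gene. The rrnB T1 and T2 terminators lie upstream of the recombination cassette and insulate the insert from read-through transcription. A T7 promoter sits next to the cassette, pointing back toward the insert. The short lacI and lacZα fragments that were annotated appear to be backbone remnants without a functional role.

The insert is the human NFE2L2 coding sequence. It encodes NRF2, the transcription factor that drives antioxidant and oxidative-stress response genes. The open reading frame is flanked on one side by an attR2 site that spans the numbering origin. On the other side is an attL-type site containing the attB3 core, which the automated annotation labels as an attL1 fragment but which corresponds to attL3 in this backbone. These sites allow an LR Clonase reaction to join the insert with a 5′ entry clone (typically a promoter) and a middle entry clone into a destination vector. Because NRF2 takes the 3′ position, the middle element, such as a fluorescent protein or epitope tag, becomes an in-frame N-terminal fusion partner, as the stated purpose indicates. The record does not specify which tags, promoters or destination vectors were used. The associated work concerns caveolae, CAVIN1 release and regulation of NRF2 under oxidative stress.
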