Addgene plasmid #194302: p3E-HsNRF2 (NFE2L2)
Purpose: Multisite gateway entry clone for expression of human NRF2 (NFE2L2) with fusion tag at the N-terminus. Parton lab clone KRS
Depositing lab: Rob Parton. Publication: Caveolae sense oxidative stress through membrane lipid peroxidation and cytosolic release of CAVIN1 to regulate NRF2. Wu Y, Lim YW, Stroud DA, Martel N, Hall TE, Lo HP, Ferguson C, Ryan MT, McMahon KA, Parton RG. Dev Cell. 2023 Mar 13;58(5):376-397.e4. doi: 10.1016/j.devcel.2023.02.004. Epub 2023 Feb 28. PubMed 36858041.
Backbone
  Vector backbone: pDONRp2R-p3
  Backbone manufacturer: Invitrogen
  Vector type: Multisite gateway entry vector
Growth in bacteria
  Bacterial resistance: Kanamycin, 50 μg/mL
  Growth temperature: 37°C
  Growth strain: DH5alpha
  Copy number: High Copy
Gene/Insert
  Gene/Insert name: NFE2L2
  Species: H. sapiens (human)
  Entrez Gene: NFE2L2 (a.k.a. HEBP1, IMDDHH, NRF2, Nrf-2)
Terms and licenses: Academic/Nonprofit Terms; Industry Terms: Not Available to Industry
Depositor comments: Please visit https://www.biorxiv.org/content/10.1101/2021.06.09.447684v2 for bioRxiv preprint.
How to cite: p3E-HsNRF2 (NFE2L2) was a gift from Rob Parton (Addgene plasmid # 194302 ; http://n2t.net/addgene:194302 ; RRID:Addgene_194302)
